>Addgene plasmid #125092 | pSR276.4 | addgene full sequence | sequence record 247814 | Addgene NGS Result
AACCATTATTATCATGACATTAACCTATAAAAATAGGCGTATCACGAGGCCCTTTCGTCTTCACCTCGAG
TCCCTATCAGTGATAGAGATTGACATCCCTATCAGTGATAGAGATACTGAGCACATCAGCAGGACGCACT
GACCGCATAAAGGACTTAGCAAAGCCCAATTTTAAACAAATGCAAGAGAACTACAAGATTCTGGTGGTCG
ATGACGACATGCGCCTGCGTGCGCTGCTGGAACGTTATCTCACCGAACAAGGCTTCCAGGTTCGAAGCGT
CGCTAATGCAGAACAGATGGATCGCCTGCTGACTCGTGAATCTTTCCATCTTATGGTACTGGATTTAATG
TTACCTGGTGAAGATGGCTTGTCGATTTGCCGACGTCTTCGTAGTCAGAGCAACCCGATGCCGATCATTA
TGGTGACGGCGAAAGGGGAAGAAGTGGACCGTATCGTAGGCCTGGAGATTGGCGCTGACGACTACATTCC
AAAACCGTTTAACCCGCGTGAACTGCTGGCCCGTATCCGTGCGGTGCTGCGTCGTACATATGGTGAATAT
TCGCCCTCTTTGCCGCAGGAATCTAGAATAGTGGAGCTTGGCGGGCTGACGATTTATCCTGATCAGAATG
AGGCCGAATGGAACAGCGTCCGGATTTTGTTTTCCCAAAAAGAATTCCAGCTTCTCTCGATTTTTGTGAG
GGAGCATAAAAAAATTGTCTCTCGTGATGAACTATTGGAGGCGTTATGGGATGACGTTGATTTTGTCGAT
GACAATACGTTAACGGTCAATGTCAATCGGCTGCGGAGAAAACTGGAGAATGCAGGACTGACAGATTGCA
TTTCCACAATCAGAGGACAAGGTTATCAATTTCAAGTCAATCGGAAGGATGAAGCGGAATGTTAATAATA
ATCTAGACCAGGCATCAAATAAAACGAAAGGCTCAGTCGAAAGACTGGGCCTTTCGTTTTATCTGTTGTT
TGTCGGTGAACGCTCTCTACTAGAGTCACACTGGCTCACCTTCGGGTGGGCCTTTCTGCGTTTATAGTAA
ATCACTGCATAATTCGTGTCGCTCAAGGCGCACTCCCGTTCTGGATAATGTTTTTTGCGCCGACATCATA
ACGGTTCTGGCAAATATTCTGAAATGAGCTGGTTAGCTAGTCACACCCTCGTGAATGTGACAGCATTGTA
AGATTGGGGAGCGGAATTGCAAGAAAGTTCGATGGGAGGATGCTGACTTCCTTTTTATAATAAAGAAAAA
GGAGGAGCAGAACAAAGAGGAGAAATACTAGATGCGTAAAGGCGAAGAGCTGTTCACTGGTGTCGTCCCT
ATTCTGGTGGAACTGGATGGTGATGTCAACGGTCATAAGTTTTCCGTGCGTGGCGAGGGTGAAGGTGACG
CAACTAATGGTAAACTGACGCTGAAGTTCATCTGTACTACTGGTAAACTGCCGGTACCTTGGCCGACTCT
GGTAACGACGCTGACTTATGGTGTTCAGTGCTTTGCTCGTTATCCGGACCATATGAAGCAGCATGACTTC
TTCAAGTCCGCCATGCCGGAAGGCTATGTGCAGGAACGCACGATTTCCTTTAAGGATGACGGCACGTACA
AAACGCGTGCGGAAGTGAAATTTGAAGGCGATACCCTGGTAAACCGCATTGAGCTGAAAGGCATTGACTT
TAAAGAAGACGGCAATATCCTGGGCCATAAGCTGGAATACAATTTTAACAGCCACAATGTTTACATCACC
GCCGATAAACAAAAAAATGGCATTAAAGCGAATTTTAAAATTCGCCACAACGTGGAGGATGGCAGCGTGC
AGCTGGCTGATCACTACCAGCAAAACACTCCAATCGGTGATGGTCCTGTTCTGCTGCCAGACAATCACTA
TCTGAGCACGCAAAGCGTTCTGTCTAAAGATCCGAACGAGAAACGCGATCATATGGTTCTGCTGGAGTTC
GTAACCGCAGCGGGCATCACGCATGGTATGGATGAACTGTACAAATGATGATAATAATCTAGACCAGGCA
TCAAATAAAACGAAAGGCTCAGTCGAAAGACTGGGCCTTTCGTTTTATCTGTTGTTTGTCGGTGAACGCT
CTCTACTAGAGTCACACTGGCTCACCTTCGGGTGGGCCTTTCTGCGTTTATAGGTACCCGTGGATCCTCT
AGAGTCGACCTGCAGGCATGCAAGCTTTTTACGGCTAGCTCAGTCCTAGGTATAGTGCTAGCCCAGCCAG
AGAAACACTCTTTAACAGGGGGTAGTATGATGTCTCGTTTAGATAAAAGTAAAGTGATTAACAGCGCATT
AGAGCTGCTTAATGAGGTCGGAATCGAAGGTTTAACAACCCGTAAACTCGCCCAGAAGCTAGGTGTAGAG
CAGCCTACATTGTATTGGCATGTAAAAAATAAGCGGGCTTTGCTCGACGCCTTAGCCATTGAGATGTTAG
ATAGGCACCATACTCACTTTTGCCCTTTAGAAGGGGAAAGCTGGCAAGATTTTTTACGTAATAACGCTAA
AAGTTTTAGATGTGCTTTACTAAGTCATCGCGATGGAGCAAAAGTACATTTAGGTACACGGCCTACAGAA
AAACAGTATGAAACTCTCGAAAATCAATTAGCCTTTTTATGCCAACAAGGTTTTTCACTAGAGAATGCAT
TATATGCACTCAGCGCAGTGGGGCATTTTACTTTAGGTTGCGTATTGGAAGATCAAGAGCATCAAGTCGC
TAAAGAAGAAAGGGAAACACCTACTACTGATAGTATGCCGCCATTATTACGACAAGCTATCGAATTATTT
GATCACCAAGGTGCAGAGCCAGCCTTCTTATTCGGCCTTGAATTGATCATATGCGGATTAGAAAAACAAC
TTAAATGTGAAAGTGGGTCTTAAGGCATCAAATAAAACGAAAGGCTCAGTCGAAAGACTGGGCCTTTCGT
TTTATCTGTTGTTTGTCGGTGAACGCTCTCCTGAGTAGGACAAATCCGCCGCCCTAGACCTAGGGCGTTC
GGCTGCGGCGAGCGGTATCAGCTCACTCAAAGGCGGTAATACGGTTATCCACAGAATCAGGGGATAACGC
ATGCAAGAACATGTGAGCAAAAGGCCAGCAAAAGGCCAGGAACCGTAAAAAGGCCGCGTTGCTGGCGTTT
TTCCATAGGCTCCGCCCCCCTGACGAGCATCACAAAAATCGACGCTCAAGTCAGAGGTGGCGAAACCCGA
CAGGACTATAAAGATACCAGGCGTTTCCCCCTGGAAGCTCCCTCGTGCGCTCTCCTGTTCCGACCCTGCC
GCTTACCGGATACCTGTCCGCCTTTCTCCCTTCGGGAAGCGTGGCGCTTTCTCATAGCTCACGCTGTAGG
TATCTCAGTTCGGTGTAGGTCGTTCGCTCCAAGCTGGGCTGTGTGCACGAACCCCCCGTTCAGCCCGACC
GCTGCGCCTTATCCGGTAACTATCGTCTTGAGTCCAACCCGGTAAGACACGACTTATCGCCACTGGCAGC
AGCCACTGGTAACAGGATTAGCAGAGCGAGGTATGTAGGCGGTGCTACAGAGTTCTTGAAGTGGTGGCCT
AACTACGGCTACACTAGAAGGACAGTATTTGGTATCTGCGCTCTGCTGAAGCCAGTTACCTTCGGAAAAA
GAGTTGGTAGCTCTTGATCCGGCAAACAAACCACCGCTGGTAGCGGTGGTTTTTTTGTTTGCAAGCAGCA
GATTACGCGCAGAAAAAAAGGATCTCAAGAAGATCCTTTGATCTTTTCTACGGGGTCTGACGCTCAGTGG
AACGAAAACTCACGTTAAGGGATTTTGGTCATGACTAGTGCTTGGATTCTCACCAATAAAAAACGCCCGG
CGGCAACCGAGCGTTCTGAACAAATCCAGATGGAGTTCTGAGGTCATTACTGGATCTATCAACAGGAGTA
CAAGCGAGCTCGATATCAAATTACGCCCCGCCCTGCCACTCATCGCAGTACTGTTGTAATTCATTAAGCA
TTCTGCCGACATGGAAGCCATCACAAACGGCATGATGAACCTGAATCGCCAGCGGCATCAGCACCTTGTC
GCCTTGCGTATAATATTTGCCCATGGTGAAAACGGGGGCGAAGAAGTTGTCCATATTGGCCACGTTTAAA
TCAAAACTGGTGAAACTCACCCAGGGATTGGCTGAGACGAAAAACATATTCTCAATAAACCCTTTAGGGA
AATAGGCCAGGTTTTCACCATAACACGCCACATCTTGCGAATATATGTGTAGAAACTGCCGGAAATCGTC
GTGGTATTCACTCCAGAGCGATGAAAACGTTTCAGTTTGCTCATGGAAAACGGTGTAACAAGGGTGAACA
CTATCCCATATCACCAGCTCACCGTCTTTCATTGCCATACGAAATTCCGGATGAGCATTCATCAGGCGGG
CAAGAATGTGAATAAAGGCCGGATAAAACTTGTGCTTATTTTTCTTTACGGTCTTTAAAAAGGCCGTAAT
ATCCAGCTGAACGGTCTGGTTATAGGTACATTGAGCAACTGACTGAAATGCCTCAAAATGTTCTTTACGA
TGCCATTGGGATATATCAACGGTGGTATATCCAGTGATTTTTTTCTCCATTTTAGCTTCCTTAGCTCCTG
AAAATCTCGATAACTCAAAAAATACGGCCGGTAGTGATCTTATTTCATTATGGTGAAAGTTGGAACCTCT
TACGGGCCGGCCAACGTCTCATTTTCGCCAGATATCGACGTCTAAGA
Features (pLannotate 1.2.2; 15 found; start..end, strand, type, name):
     71..144     +  promoter       PLtetO-1 promoter: modified phage lambda PL promoter with tet operator sites (Lutz and Bujard, 1997)
    180..872     +  CDS            ompR: OMPR_ECOLI - Also known as kmt, ompB. Experimental evidence at protein level: Swiss-Prot protein existence level 1. Member of the two-component regulatory system EnvZ/OmpR involved in osmoregulation (particularly of genes ompF and ompC) as well as other genes (PubMed:3010044, PubMed:3536870). Plays a central role in both acid and osmotic stress responses (PubMed:28526842, PubMed:30524381). Binds to the promoter of both ompC and ompF; at low osmolarity it activates ompF transcription, while at high osmolarity it represses ompF and activates ompC transcription (PubMed:3533941, PubMed:3023382, Pu
    926..997     +  terminator     rrnB T1 terminator: transcription terminator T1 from the E. coli rrnB gene
   1013..1040    +  terminator     T7Te terminator: phage T7 early transcription terminator
   1292..2005    +  CDS            superfolder GFP: GFP variant that folds robustly even when fused to poorly folded proteins (Pédelacq et al., 2006)
   2032..2103    +  terminator     rrnB T1 terminator: transcription terminator T1 from the E. coli rrnB gene
   2119..2146    +  terminator     T7Te terminator: phage T7 early transcription terminator
   2153..2197    +  misc_feature   MCS (fragment): pUC18/19 multiple cloning site
   2204..2232    +  promoter       J23119 promoter (fragment): bacterial promoter (Registry of Standard Biological Parts BBa J23119)
   2267..2893    +  CDS            TetR: tetracycline repressor TetR; tetR; TetR binds to the tetracycline operator tetO to inhibit transcription. This inhibition can be relieved by adding tetracycline or doxycycline.
   2899..2985    +  terminator     rrnB T1 terminator: Escherichia coli rrnB; transcription terminator T1 from the E. coli rrnB gene
   3150..3738    -  rep_origin     ori: high-copy-number ColE1/pMB1/pBR322/pUC origin of replication
   3836..3870    -  terminator     lambda t0 terminator: minimal transcription terminator from phage lambda (Scholtissek and Grosse, 1987)
   3944..4600    -  CDS            cat: CAT_ECOLX - Experimental evidence at protein level: Swiss-Prot protein existence level 1. This enzyme is an effector of chloramphenicol resistance in bacteria. From Escherichia coli. This protein is used as a marker in many commonly used cloning vectors, such as pACYC184.
   4601..4699    -  promoter       cat promoter: promoter of the E. coli cat gene encoding chloramphenicol acetyltransferase
