[The description below was written by a language model from this plasmid's Addgene catalogue record and pLannotate feature annotations shown in this document.]
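Description:
pSR276.4 is a roughly 4.7 kb bacterial expression and synthetic-biology plasmid built on the pProTet.E333 backbone. It replicates in E. coli from a high-copy ColE1/pMB1-type origin and is selected with chloramphenicol through a cat gene driven by its own promoter and followed by the lambda t0 terminator. The recorded growth strain is BW29655.

The plasmid carries three expression units arranged in the same orientation. The first places a synthetic chimeric response regulator under the PLtetO-1 promoter, a lambda PL derivative bearing tet operator sites. This chimera joins the receiver (REC) domain of E. coli OmpR, residues 1–122, to the DNA-binding domain of PsdR, residues 119–237. The automated annotation labels the whole open reading frame simply as ompR, which reflects homology matching rather than the hybrid nature described in the catalogue entry. The second unit is a superfolder GFP reporter. According to the stated purpose it is driven by the output promoter PpsdA110, which is not picked up in the feature table but would sit in the unannotated gap upstream of the sfGFP coding sequence. The third unit expresses TetR downstream of a fragment of the constitutive J23119 promoter, so that chimera expression is repressed until relieved by a tetracycline-class inducer. Each unit is insulated by rrnB T1 terminators, with T7Te terminators also following the first two.

Together these parts form a test circuit for rewiring two-component signalling by DNA-binding domain swapping. Inducer sets the level of the chimeric regulator, the OmpR receiver domain presumably accepts input from its cognate signalling partner, and activity redirected to the PsdR target promoter is read out as fluorescence.
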