Addgene plasmid #125092: pSR276.4
Purpose: Expression of ompR(1-122aa)-psdR(119-237aa) chimera under PLtetO-1, output Promoter PpsdA110
Depositing lab: Jeffrey Tabor. Depositing organization: Rice University. Publication: Rewiring bacterial two-component systems by modular DNA-binding domain swapping. Schmidl SR, Ekness F, Sofjan K, Daeffler KN, Brink KR, Landry BP, Gerhardt KP, Dyulgyarov N, Sheth RU, Tabor JJ. Nat Chem Biol. 2019 Jul;15(7):690-698. doi: 10.1038/s41589-019-0286-6. Epub 2019 May 20. PubMed 31110305.
Backbone
  Vector backbone: pProTet.E333
  Total vector size (bp): 4736
  Vector type: Bacterial Expression, Synthetic Biology
Growth in bacteria
  Bacterial resistance: Chloramphenicol, 25 μg/mL
  Growth temperature: 37°C
  Growth strain: BW29655
  Copy number: High Copy
Gene/Insert 1
  Gene/Insert name: ompR(REC)-psdR(DBD)122
  Species: Synthetic
  Insert size (bp): 723
Gene/Insert 2
  Gene/Insert name: sfgfp (alt name: Super folder GFP)
  Species: Synthetic
  Insert size (bp): 714
Gene/Insert 3
  Gene/Insert name: tetR
  Species: Tn10 from E. coli
  Insert size (bp): 625
  GenBank ID: NC_009133.1
Terms and licenses: Academic/Nonprofit Terms; Industry Terms: Not Available to Industry
How to cite: pSR276.4 was a gift from Jeffrey Tabor (Addgene plasmid # 125092 ; http://n2t.net/addgene:125092 ; RRID:Addgene_125092)
